Addgene plasmid #121740: HM001: pMVP (R4-R3) Cre
Purpose: pMVP R4-R3 entry plasmid, contains Cre for 3- or 4-component MultiSite Gateway Pro assembly
Depositing lab: Christopher Newgard. Depositing organization: Duke University. Publication: Creation of versatile cloning platforms for transgene expression and dCas9-based epigenome editing. Haldeman JM, Conway AE, Arlotto ME, Slentz DH, Muoio DM, Becker TC, Newgard CB. Nucleic Acids Res. 2018 Dec 27. pii: 5264291. doi: 10.1093/nar/gky1286. PubMed 30590691.
Backbone
  Vector backbone: pDONR221 P4r-P3r
  Backbone manufacturer: Invitrogen
  Backbone size w/o insert (bp): 2664
  Vector type: Synthetic Biology ; pMVP Gateway Entry Plasmid
Growth in bacteria
  Bacterial resistance: Kanamycin, 50 μg/mL
  Growth temperature: 37°C
  Growth strain: DH5alpha
  Copy number: High Copy
Gene/Insert
  Gene/Insert name: Cre
  Species: Synthetic
  Insert size (bp): 1038
  Cloning method: Gateway Cloning
  Sequencing primers: 5′ M13F; 3′ M13R
Terms and licenses: Academic/Nonprofit Terms; Industry Terms: Not Available to Industry
How to cite: HM001: pMVP (R4-R3) Cre was a gift from Christopher Newgard (Addgene plasmid # 121740 ; http://n2t.net/addgene:121740 ; RRID:Addgene_121740)
