[The description below was written by a language model from this plasmid's Addgene catalogue record and pLannotate feature annotations shown in this document.]
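Description:
HM001: pMVP (R4-R3) Cre is a Gateway entry plasmid from the pMVP modular cloning platform, built on the Invitrogen pDONR221 P4r-P3r donor backbone. It is a small (about 3.7 kb) bacterial cloning vector rather than an expression construct. It is maintained in E. coli through a high-copy ColE1/pUC-type origin and selected with kanamycin via an aminoglycoside phosphotransferase (KanR) gene. The annotated backbone also carries the rrnB T1 and T2 transcription terminators upstream of the cloning site, which insulate the insert from read-through transcription. A T7 promoter lies downstream of the insert on the opposite strand. Short lacI and lacZα fragments are also annotated and appear to be backbone remnants.

The payload is a roughly 1 kb coding sequence for Cre, the bacteriophage P1 site-specific recombinase that acts at loxP sites; the record lists it as synthetic. The open reading frame was introduced by Gateway recombination and is flanked by an attR4-type site on the 5′ side and attR3 on the 3′ side. The automated annotation labels the 5′ site as attP4/attB4 fragments, which is consistent with the R4-R3 designation in the name. No promoter, tag or polyadenylation signal for the Cre gene is annotated within the entry cassette. These elements are expected to come from partner entry clones and the destination vector.

The plasmid supplies Cre as one position-defined module in 3- or 4-component MultiSite Gateway Pro LR assemblies. This lets users combine it with promoters, other coding sequences or regulatory modules of the pMVP system to generate custom transgene expression vectors.
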