Features (pLannotate 1.2.2; 11 found; start..end, strand, type, name):
    121..213     +  CDS            lacI (fragment): lac repressor; lacI; The lac repressor binds to the lac operator to inhibit transcription in E. coli. This inhibition can be relieved by adding lactose or isopropyl-β-D-thiogalactopyranoside (IPTG).
    268..295     -  terminator     rrnB T2 terminator: transcription terminator T2 from the E. coli rrnB gene
    427..470     +  terminator     rrnB T1 terminator: Escherichia coli rrnB; transcription terminator T1 from the E. coli rrnB gene
    517..553     -  CDS            lacZα (fragment): LacZα fragment of β-galactosidase; lacZ fragment
    570..726     -  protein_bind   attP4 (fragment): mutant version of attP; recombination site for the Gateway® BP reaction BP Clonase™
    706..726     -  protein_bind   attB4: mutant version of attB; core recombination site for the Gateway® BP reaction BP Clonase™
    732..1763    +  CDS            Cre: site-specific recombinase Cre is a site-specific recombinase from bacteriophage P1. Recombination occurs at loxP sequences.
   1765..1888    +  protein_bind   attR3: mutant version of attR; recombination site for the Gateway® LR reaction LR Clonase™
   1944..1962    -  promoter       T7 promoter: promoter for bacteriophage T7 RNA polymerase
   2096..2905    +  CDS            KanR: aminoglycoside phosphotransferase; aph(3')-Ia; confers resistance to kanamycin in bacteria or G418 (Geneticin®) in eukaryotes
   3052..3640    +  rep_origin     ori: high-copy-number ColE1/pMB1/pBR322/pUC origin of replication
>Addgene plasmid #121740 | HM001: pMVP (R4-R3) Cre | addgene full sequence | sequence record 237171 | Addgene NGS Result
CTTTCCTGCGTTATCCCCTGATTCTGTGGATAACCGTATTACCGCCTTTGAGTGAGCTGATACCGCTCGC
CGCAGCCGAACGACCGAGCGCAGCGAGTCAGTGAGCGAGGAAGCGGAAGAGCGCCCAATACGCAAACCGC
CTCTCCCCGCGCGTTGGCCGATTCATTAATGCAGCTGGCACGACAGGTTTCCCGACTGGAAAGCGGGCAG
TGAGCGCAACGCAATTAATACGCGTACCGCTAGCCAGGAAGAGTTTGTAGAAACGCAAAAAGGCCATCCG
TCAGGATGGCCTTCTGCTTAGTTTGATGCCTGGCAGTTTATGGCGGGCGTCCTGCCCGCCACCCTCCGGG
CCGTTGCTTCACAACGTTCAAATCCGCTCCCGGCGGATTTGTCCTACTCAGGAGAGCGTTCACCGACAAA
CAACAGATAAAACGAAAGGCCCAGTCTTCCGACTGAGCCTTTCGTTTTATTTGATGCCTGGCAGTTCCCT
ACTCTCGCGTTAACGCTAGCATGGATGTTTTCCCAGTCACGACGTTGTAAAACGACGGCCAGTCTTAAGC
TCGGGCCCCTACAGGTCACTAATACCATCTAAGTAGTTGATTCATAGTGACTGGATATGTTGTGTTTTAC
AGTATTATGTAGTCTGTTTTTTATGCAAAATCTAATTTAATATATTGATATTTATATCATTTTACGTTTC
TCGTTCAACTTTTCTATACAAAGTTGTCGAAATGTCCAATTTACTGACCGTACACCAAAATTTGCCTGCA
TTACCGGTCGATGCAACGAGTGATGAGGTTCGCAAGAACCTGATGGACATGTTCAGGGATCGCCAGGCGT
TTTCTGAGCATACCTGGAAAATGCTTCTGTCCGTTTGCCGGTCGTGGGCGGCATGGTGCAAGTTGAATAA
CCGGAAATGGTTTCCCGCAGAACCTGAAGATGTTCGCGATTATCTTCTATATCTTCAGGCGCGCGGTCTG
GCAGTAAAAACTATCCAGCAACATTTGGGCCAGCTAAACATGCTTCATCGTCGGTCCGGGCTGCCACGAC
CAAGTGACAGCAATGCTGTTTCACTGGTTATGCGGCGGATCCGAAAAGAAAACGTTGATGCCGGTGAACG
TGCAAAACAGGCTCTAGCGTTCGAACGCACTGATTTCGACCAGGTTCGTTCACTCATGGAAAATAGCGAT
CGCTGCCAGGATATACGTAATCTGGCATTTCTGGGGATTGCTTATAACACCCTGTTACGTATAGCCGAAA
TTGCCAGGATCAGGGTTAAAGATATCTCACGTACTGACGGTGGGAGAATGTTAATCCATATTGGCAGAAC
GAAAACGCTGGTTAGCACCGCAGGTGTAGAGAAGGCACTTAGCCTGGGGGTAACTAAACTGGTCGAGCGA
TGGATTTCCGTCTCTGGTGTAGCTGATGATCCGAATAACTACCTGTTTTGCCGGGTCAGAAAAAATGGTG
TTGCCGCGCCATCTGCCACCAGCCAGCTATCAACTCGCGCCCTGGAAGGGATTTTTGAAGCAACTCATCG
ATTGATTTACGGCGCTAAGGATGACTCTGGTCAGAGATACCTGGCCTGGTCTGGACACAGTGCCCGTGTC
GGAGCCGCGCGAGATATGGCCCGCGCTGGAGTTTCAATACCGGAGATCATGCAAGCTGGTGGCTGGACCA
ATGTAAATATTGTCATGAACTATATCCGTAACCTGGATAGTGAAACAGGGGCAATGGTGCGCCTGCTGGA
AGATGGCGATTAGACAACTTTGTATAATAAAGTTGAACGAGAAACGTAAAATGATATAAATATCAATATA
TTAAATTAGATTTTGCATAAAAAACAGACTACATAATACTGTAAAACACAACATATCCAGTCACTATGAA
TCAACTACTTAGATGGTATTAGTGACCTGTACTGCAGGGCGGCCGCGATATCCCCTATAGTGAGTCGTAT
TACATGGTCATAGCTGTTTCCTGGCAGCTCTGGCCCGTGTCTCAAAATCTCTGATGTTACATTGCACAAG
ATAAAAATATATCATCATGAACAATAAAACTGTCTGCTTACATAAACAGTAATACAAGGGGTGTTATGAG
CCATATTCAACGGGAAACGTCGAGGCCGCGATTAAATTCCAACATGGATGCTGATTTATATGGGTATAAA
TGGGCTCGCGATAATGTCGGGCAATCAGGTGCGACAATCTATCGCTTGTATGGGAAGCCCGATGCGCCAG
AGTTGTTTCTGAAACATGGCAAAGGTAGCGTTGCCAATGATGTTACAGATGAGATGGTCAGACTAAACTG
GCTGACGGAATTTATGCCTCTTCCGACCATCAAGCATTTTATCCGTACTCCTGATGATGCATGGTTACTC
ACCACTGCGATCCCCGGAAAAACAGCATTCCAGGTATTAGAAGAATATCCTGATTCAGGTGAAAATATTG
TTGATGCGCTGGCAGTGTTCCTGCGCCGGTTGCATTCGATTCCTGTTTGTAATTGTCCTTTTAACAGCGA
TCGCGTATTTCGTCTCGCTCAGGCGCAATCACGAATGAATAACGGTTTGGTTGATGCGAGTGATTTTGAT
GACGAGCGTAATGGCTGGCCTGTTGAACAAGTCTGGAAAGAAATGCATAAACTTTTGCCATTCTCACCGG
ATTCAGTCGTCACTCATGGTGATTTCTCACTTGATAACCTTATTTTTGACGAGGGGAAATTAATAGGTTG
TATTGATGTTGGACGAGTCGGAATCGCAGACCGATACCAGGATCTTGCCATCCTATGGAACTGCCTCGGT
GAGTTTTCTCCTTCATTACAGAAACGGCTTTTTCAAAAATATGGTATTGATAATCCTGATATGAATAAAT
TGCAGTTTCATTTGATGCTCGATGAGTTTTTCTAATCAGAATTGGTTAATTGGTTGTAACACTGGCAGAG
CATTACGCTGACTTGACGGGACGGCGCAAGCTCATGACCAAAATCCCTTAACGTGAGTTACGCGTCGTTC
CACTGAGCGTCAGACCCCGTAGAAAAGATCAAAGGATCTTCTTGAGATCCTTTTTTTCTGCGCGTAATCT
GCTGCTTGCAAACAAAAAAACCACCGCTACCAGCGGTGGTTTGTTTGCCGGATCAAGAGCTACCAACTCT
TTTTCCGAAGGTAACTGGCTTCAGCAGAGCGCAGATACCAAATACTGTTCTTCTAGTGTAGCCGTAGTTA
GGCCACCACTTCAAGAACTCTGTAGCACCGCCTACATACCTCGCTCTGCTAATCCTGTTACCAGTGGCTG
CTGCCAGTGGCGATAAGTCGTGTCTTACCGGGTTGGACTCAAGACGATAGTTACCGGATAAGGCGCAGCG
GTCGGGCTGAACGGGGGGTTCGTGCACACAGCCCAGCTTGGAGCGAACGACCTACACCGAACTGAGATAC
CTACAGCGTGAGCTATGAGAAAGCGCCACGCTTCCCGAAGGGAGAAAGGCGGACAGGTATCCGGTAAGCG
GCAGGGTCGGAACAGGAGAGCGCACGAGGGAGCTTCCAGGGGGAAACGCCTGGTATCTTTATAGTCCTGT
CGGGTTTCGCCACCTCTGACTTGAGCGTCGATTTTTGTGATGCTCGTCAGGGGGGCGGAGCCTATGGAAA
AACGCCAGCAACGCGGCCTTTTTACGGTTCCTGGCCTTTTGCTGGCCTTTTGCTCACATGTT
